>Addgene plasmid #213259 | GPR119-DuET | addgene full sequence | sequence record 430809 | Addgene NGS Result
GGCCCCAGTGCTGCAATGATACCGCGAGACCCACGCTCACCGGCTCCAGATTTATCAGCAATAAACCAGC
CAGCCGGAAGGGCCGAGCGCAGAAGTGGTCCTGCAACTTTATCCGCCTCCATCCAGTCTATTAATTGTTG
CCGGGAAGCTAGAGTAAGTAGTTCGCCAGTTAATAGTTTGCGCAACGTTGTTGCCATTGCTACAGGCATC
GTGGTGTCACGCTCGTCGTTTGGTATGGCTTCATTCAGCTCCGGTTCCCAACGATCAAGGCGAGTTACAT
GATCCCCCATGTTGTGCAAAAAAGCGGTTAGCTCCTTCGGTCCTCCGATCGTTGTCAGAAGTAAGTTGGC
CGCAGTGTTATCACTCATGGTTATGGCAGCACTGCATAATTCTCTTACTGTCATGCCATCCGTAAGATGC
TTTTCTGTGACTGGTGAGTACTCAACCAAGTCATTCTGAGAATAGTGTATGCGGCGACCGAGTTGCTCTT
GCCCGGCGTCAATACGGGATAATACCGCGCCACATAGCAGAACTTTAAAAGTGCTCATCATTGGAAAACG
TTCTTCGGGGCGAAAACTCTCAAGGATCTTACCGCTGTTGAGATCCAGTTCGATGTAACCCACTCGTGCA
CCCAACTGATCTTCAGCATCTTTTACTTTCACCAGCGTTTCTGGGTGAGCAAAAACAGGAAGGCAAAATG
CCGCAAAAAAGGGAATAAGGGCGACACGGAAATGTTGAATACTCATACTCTTCCTTTTTCAATATTATTG
AAGCATTTATCAGGGTTATTGTCTCATGAGCGGATACATATTTGAATGTATTTAGAAAAATAAACAAATA
GGGGTTCCGCGCACATTTCCCCGAAAAGTGCCACCTGACGTCGACGGATCGGGAGATCTCCCGATCCCCT
ATGGTGCACTCTCAGTACAATCTGCTCTGATGCCGCATAGTTAAGCCAGTATCTGCTCCCTGCTTGTGTG
TTGGAGGTCGCTGAGTAGTGCGCGAGCAAAATTTAAGCTACAACAAGGCAAGGCTTGACCGACATTTGCA
TGAAGAATCTGCTTAGGGTTAGGCGTTTTGCGCTGCTTCGCGATGTACGGGCCAGATATACGCGTTGACA
TTGATTATTGACTAGTTATTAATAGTAATCAATTACGGGGTCATTAGTTCATAGCCCATATATGGAGTTC
CGCGTTACATAACTTACGGTAAATGGCCCGCCTGGCTGACCGCCCAACGACCCCCGCCCATTGACGTCAA
TAATGACGTATGTTCCCATAGTAACGCCAATAGGGACTTTCCATTGACGTCAATGGGTGGAGTATTTACG
GTAAACTGCCCACTTGGCAGTACATCAAGTGTATCATATGCCAAGTACGCCCCCTATTGACGTCAATGAC
GGTAAATGGCCCGCCTGGCATTATGCCCAGTACATGACCTTATGGGACTTTCCTACTTGGCAGTACATCT
ACGTATTAGTCATCGCTATTACCATGGTGATGCGGTTTTGGCAGTACATCAATGGGCGTGGATAGCGGTT
TGACTCACGGGGATTTCCAAGTCTCCACCCCATTGACGTCAATGGGAGTTTGTTTTGGCACCAAAATCAA
CGGGACTTTCCAAAATGTCGTAACAACTCCGCCCCATTGACGCAAATGGGCGGTAGGCGTGTACGGTGGG
AGGTCTATATAAGCAGAGCTCTCTGGCTAACTAGAGAACCCACTGCTTACTGGCTTATCGAAATTAATAC
GACTCACTATAGGGAGACCCAAGCTGGCTAGCGTTTAAACTTAAGCTTAGCGCCACCATGAAGACGATCA
TCGCCCTGAGCTACATCTTCTGCCTGGTATTCGCCGACTACAAGGACGATGATGACGCCAGCATCGATAT
GGAGTCCTCTTTTAGCTTTGGGGTGATACTGGCCGTCCTTGCATCTCTCATCATTGCAACCAACACTCTG
GTGGCAGTGGCGGTGCTCCTGTTGATCCACAAGAATGACGGAGTAAGCCTGTGCTTTACACTCAACCTCG
CTGTTGCCGATACATTGATCGGTGTTGCTATCTCAGGGCTGCTGACTGACCAGCTGTCATCCCCAAGCAG
ACCAACACAGAAGACGCTGTGCTCCCTGCGCATGGCTTTCGTGACCTCTAGTGCCGCTGCCAGCGTGTTG
ACGGTTATGCTGATTACTTTCGATAGGTACCTGGCAATCAAGCAACCTTTTCGGTATCTGAAAATAATGT
CTGGATTTGTCGCCGGCGCATGTATCGCCGGCCTCTGGCTGGTCAGCTACCTCATTGGATTCCTCCCTCT
GGGCATTCCCATGTTCCAGCAGACAGCCTATAAGGGGCAATGTAGTTTCTTTGCGGTTTTTCACCCACAC
TTCGTGCTCACTCTCTCATGCGTGGGTTTCTTTCCAGCGATGTTGCTTTTTGTGTTCTTCTACTGTGATA
TGCTGAAGATTGCGTCCATGCATAGCCAGCAAATACGCAAAATGGAGCATGCAGGCGCCATGGCGGGGGG
GTATCGGAGCCCTAGAACCCCGTCCGACTTTAAGGCACTGCGGACTGTATCAGTTCTGATTGGAAGTTTT
GCCCTTTCTTGGACCCCTTTTCTTATCACCGGCATTGTGCAGGTTGCCTGCCAGGAATGCCACCTCTATC
TCGTGCTGGAACGGTATCTGTGGCTTCTCGGAGTCGGAAACTCTCTCCTCAATCCTCTGATCTACGCGTA
CTGGCAAAAGGAGGTACGGCTCCAGCTTTACCACATGGCGCTCGGGGTCAAGAAGGTTCTGACAAGTTTC
CTGCTGTTCTTGTCAGCCCGCAATTGTGGGCCAGAACGGCCCCGGGAGTCCTCCTGCCACATAGTTACTA
TTTCCTCCAGCGAATTTGATGGAATCGATACCGGTGGACGCACCGGTGAATTCGATGAGGCCAGCACCAC
CGTGTCTAAGACCGAGACTTCTCAGGTGGCCCCTGCCTAACTCGAGTCTAGAGGGCCCGTTTAAACCCGC
TGATCAGCCTCGACTGTGCCTTCTAGTTGCCAGCCATCTGTTGTTTGCCCCTCCCCCGTGCCTTCCTTGA
CCCTGGAAGGTGCCACTCCCACTGTCCTTTCCTAATAAAATGAGGAAATTGCATCGCATTGTCTGAGTAG
GTGTCATTCTATTCTGGGGGGTGGGGTGGGGCAGGACAGCAAGGGGGAGGATTGGGAAGACAATAGCAGG
CATGCTGGGGATGCGGTGGGCTCTATGGCTTCTGAGGCGGAAAGAACCAGCTGGGGCTCTAGGGGGTATC
CCC
[124 nt withheld, positions 3294-3417]
C
[91 nt withheld, positions 3419-3509]
A
[49 nt withheld, positions 3511-3559]
CCTTTGACGTTGGAGTCCACGTTCTTT
[37 nt withheld, positions 3587-3623]
ACCCTATCTCGGTCTATTCTTTTGATTTATAAGGGATTTTGCCGATTTCGGCCTATTGGTTAAAAAATGA
GCTGATTTAACAAAAATTTAACGCGAATTAATTCTGTGGAATGTGTGTCAGTTAGGGTGTGGAAAGTCCC
CAGGCTCCCCAGCAGGCAGAAGTATGCAAAGCATGCATCTCAATTAGTCAGCAACCAGGTGTGGAAAGTC
CCCAGGCTCCCCAGCAGGCAGAAGTATGCAAAGCATGCATCTCAATTAGTCAGCAACCATAGTCCCGCCC
CTAACTCCGCCCATCCCGCCCCTAACTCCGCCCAGTTCCGCCCATTCTCCGCCCCATGGCTGACTAATTT
TTTTTATTTATGCAGAGGCCGAGGCCGCCTCTGCCTCTGAGCTATTCCAGAAGTAGTGAGGAGGCTTTTT
TGGAGGCCTAGGCTTTTGCAAAAAGCTCCCGGGAGCTTGTATATCCATTTTCGGATCTGATCAAGAGACA
GGATGAGGATCGTTTCGCATGATTGAACAAGATGGATTGCACGCAGGTTCTCCGGCCGCTTGGGTGGAGA
GGCTATTCGGCTATGACTGGGCACAACAGACAATCGGCTGCTCTGATGCCGCCGTGTTCCGGCTGTCAGC
GCAGGGGCGCCCGGTTCTTTTTGTCAAGACCGACCTGTCCGGTGCCCTGAATGAACTGCAGGACGAGGCA
GCGCGGCTATCGTGGCTGGCCACGACGGGCGTTCCTTGCGCAGCTGTGCTCGACGTTGTCACTGAAGCGG
GAAGGGACTGGCTGCTATTGGGCGAAGTGCCGGGGCAGGATCTCCTGTCATCTCACCTTGCTCCTGCCGA
GAAAGTATCCATCATGGCTGATGCAATGCGGCGGCTGCATACGCTTGATCCGGCTACCTGCCCATTCGAC
CACCAAGCGAAACATCGCATCGAGCGAGCACGTACTCGGATGGAAGCCGGTCTTGTCGATCAGGATGATC
TGGACGAAGAGCATCAGGGGCTCGCGCCAGCCGAACTGTTCGCCAGGCTCAAGGCGCGCATGCCCGACGG
CGAGGATCTCGTCGTGACCCATGGCGATGCCTGCTTGCCGAATATCATGGTGGAAAATGGCCGCTTTTCT
GGATTCATCGACTGTGGCCGGCTGGGTGTGGCGGACCGCTATCAGGACATAGCGTTGGCTACCCGTGATA
TTGCTGAAGAGCTTGGCGGCGAATGGGCTGACCGCTTCCTCGTGCTTTACGGTATCGCCGCTCCCGATTC
GCAGCGCATCGCCTTCTATCGCCTTCTTGACGAGTTCTTCTGAGCGGGACTCTGGGGTTCGAAATGACCG
ACCAAGCGACGCCCAACCTGCCATCACGAGATTTCGATTCCACCGCCGCCTTCTATGAAAGGTTGGGCTT
CGGAATCGTTTTCCGGGACGCCGGCTGGATGATCCTCCAGCGCGGGGATCTCATGCTGGAGTTCTTCGCC
CACCCCAACTTGTTTATTGCAGCTTATAATGGTTACAAATAAAGCAATAGCATCACAAATTTCACAAATA
AAGCATTTTTTTCACTGCATTCTAGTTGTGGTTTGTCCAAACTCATCAATGTATCTTATCATGTCTGTAT
ACCGTCGACCTCTAGCTAGAGCTTGGCGTAATCATGGTCATAGCTGTTTCCTGTGTGAAATTGTTATCCG
CTCACAATTCCACACAACATACGAGCCGGAAGCATAAAGTGTAAAGCCTGGGGTGCCTAATGAGTGAGCT
AACTCACATTAATTGCGTTGCGCTCACTGCCCGCTTTCCAGTCGGGAAACCTGTCGTGCCAGCTGCATTA
ATGAATCGGCCAACGCGCGGGGAGAGGCGGTTTGCGTATTGGGCGCTCTTCCGCTTCCTCGCTCACTGAC
TCGCTGCGCTCGGTCGTTCGGCTGCGGCGAGCGGTATCAGCTCACTCAAAGGCGGTAATACGGTTATCCA
CAGAATCAGGGGATAACGCAGGAAAGAACATGTGAGCAAAAGGCCAGCAAAAGGCCAGGAACCGTAAAAA
GGCCGCGTTGCTGGCGTTTTTCCATAGGCTCCGCCCCCCTGACGAGCATCACAAAAATCGACGCTCAAGT
CAGAGGTGGCGAAACCCGACAGGACTATAAAGATACCAGGCGTTTCCCCCTGGAAGCTCCCTCGTGCGCT
CTCCTGTTCCGACCCTGCCGCTTACCGGATACCTGTCCGCCTTTCTCCCTTCGGGAAGCGTGGCGCTTTC
TCATAGCTCACGCTGTAGGTATCTCAGTTCGGTGTAGGTCGTTCGCTCCAAGCTGGGCTGTGTGCACGAA
CCCCCCGTTCAGCCCGACCGCTGCGCCTTATCCGGTAACTATCGTCTTGAGTCCAACCCGGTAAGACACG
ACTTATCGCCACTGGCAGCAGCCACTGGTAACAGGATTAGCAGAGCGAGGTATGTAGGCGGTGCTACAGA
GTTCTTGAAGTGGTGGCCTAACTACGGCTACACTAGAAGAACGGTATTTGGTATCTGCGCTCTGCTGAAG
CCAGTTACCTTCGGAAAAAGAGTTGGTAGCTCTTGATCCGGCAAACAAACCACCGCTGGTAGCGGTGGTT
TTTTTGTTTGCAAGCAGCAGATTACGCGCAGAAAAAAAGGATCTCAAGAAGATCCTTTGATCTTTTCTAC
GGGGTCTGACGCTCAGTGGAACGAAAACTCACGTTAAGGGATTTTGGTCATGAGATTATCAAAAAGGATC
TTCACCTAGATCCTTTTAAATTAAAAATGAAGTTTTAAATCAATCTAAAGTATATATGAGTAAACTTGGT
CTGACAGTTACCAATGCTTAATCAGTGAGGCACCTATCTCAGCGATCTGTCTATTTCGTTCATCCATAGT
TGCCTGACTCCCCGTCGTGTAGATAACTACGATACGGGAGGGCTTACCATCT
Features (pLannotate 1.2.2; 21 found; start..end, strand, type, name):
    747..851     -  promoter       AmpR promoter: bla
    910..962     -  misc_feature   bom (fragment): basis of mobility region from pBR322
   1117..1496    +  enhancer       CMV enhancer: human cytomegalovirus immediate early enhancer
   1497..1700    +  promoter       CMV promoter: human cytomegalovirus (CMV) immediate early promoter
   1696..1729    +  LTR            5' LTR (truncated) (fragment): truncated 5' long terminal repeat (LTR) from HIV-1
   1745..1763    +  promoter       T7 promoter: promoter for bacteriophage T7 RNA polymerase
   1856..1876    +  CDS            3xFLAG (fragment): three tandem FLAG® epitope tags
   1889..2893    +  CDS            GPR119: GP119_HUMAN - Experimental evidence at protein level: Swiss-Prot protein existence level 1. Receptor for the endogenous fatty-acid ethanolamide oleoylethanolamide (OEA) and lysophosphatidylcholine (LPC). Functions as a glucose-dependent insulinotropic receptor. The activity of this receptor is mediated by G proteins which activate adenylate cyclase. Seems to act through a G(s) mediated pathway. From Homo sapiens (Human).
   3024..3248    +  polyA_signal   bGH poly(A) signal: bovine growth hormone polyadenylation signal
   3252..3273    +  promoter       SV40 promoter (fragment): SV40 enhancer and early promoter
   3294..3722    +  rep_origin     f1 ori (sequence partly withheld): f1 bacteriophage origin of replication; arrow indicates direction of (+) strand synthesis
   3736..4065    +  promoter       SV40 promoter: SV40 enhancer and early promoter
   4132..4923    +  CDS            neo: KKA2_KLEPN - Also known as kan, nptII. Experimental evidence at protein level: Swiss-Prot protein existence level 1. Resistance to kanamycin, neomycin, paromomycin, ribostamycin, butirosin and gentamicin B. From Klebsiella pneumoniae.
   4947..5105    +  CDS            ble (fragment): BLE_KLEPN - Experimental evidence at protein level: Swiss-Prot protein existence level 1. Binding protein with a strong affinity to the bleomycin family of antibiotics. Binds to CL990; an antimitotic-antibiotic compound. From Klebsiella pneumoniae.
   5100..5221    +  polyA_signal   SV40 poly(A) signal: SV40 polyadenylation signal
   5294..5310    -  protein_bind   lac operator: The lac repressor binds to the lac operator to inhibit transcription in E. coli. This inhibition can be relieved by adding lactose or isopropyl-β-D-thiogalactopyranoside (IPTG). lac repressor encoded by lacI
   5318..5348    -  promoter       lac promoter: promoter for the E. coli lac operon
   5363..5384    -  protein_bind   CAP binding site: CAP binding activates transcription in the presence of cAMP. E. coli catabolite activator protein
   5397..5489    -  CDS            lacI (fragment): lac repressor; lacI; The lac repressor binds to the lac operator to inhibit transcription in E. coli. This inhibition can be relieved by adding lactose or isopropyl-β-D-thiogalactopyranoside (IPTG).
   5672..6260    -  rep_origin     ori: high-copy-number ColE1/pMB1/pBR322/pUC origin of replication
   6431..746     -  CDS            AmpR (across the origin): β-lactamase; bla; confers resistance to ampicillin, carbenicillin, and related antibiotics
