[The description below was written by a language model from this plasmid's Addgene catalogue record and pLannotate feature annotations shown in this document.]
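Description:
GPR119-DuET is a mammalian expression plasmid built on the pcDNA 3.1 (+) backbone that carries human GPR119, a class A G protein-coupled receptor. The sequence annotation describes it as a Gs-coupled, adenylate cyclase-activating receptor for oleoylethanolamide and lysophosphatidylcholine, with glucose-dependent insulinotropic function. In bacteria the plasmid is maintained at high copy through a ColE1/pUC-type origin and selected with ampicillin via the β-lactamase gene. An f1 origin is also present. For mammalian cells, the backbone contains an SV40 early promoter driving the neomycin/kanamycin phosphotransferase gene, followed by an SV40 polyadenylation signal, which would allow G418 selection of stable transfectants.

The receptor open reading frame sits downstream of the CMV immediate early enhancer and promoter and ends at the bovine growth hormone polyadenylation signal. A T7 promoter between CMV and the insert also permits in vitro transcription. In the DuET design, the coding sequence is preceded by a cleavable hemagglutinin signal peptide and an N-terminal FLAG epitope, which the feature table detects as a short FLAG-matching fragment just upstream of GPR119. It is followed by a C-terminal 1D4 epitope, which is not separately annotated in the table. This dual tagging lets the receptor be captured and detected from either terminus, and the construct is intended for expression in mammalian cells and proteomics work such as screening the selectivity of anti-GPCR antibodies.

The catalogue entry is not fully self-consistent. Its alternative names refer to GPR18 and GPR55, and the depositor's comments call the receptor an orphan and cite database identifiers that may belong to another receptor. The sequenced insert, however, is annotated as GPR119.
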