Addgene plasmid #213259: GPR119-DuET
Purpose: The DuET construct encodes the named human GPCR engineered with a cleaved hemagglutinin signal peptide, a 5' FLAG and a 3' 1D4 epitope tag optimized for expression in mammalian cells and proteomics studies.
Depositing lab: Thomas Sakmar. Depositing organization: Rockefeller University. Publication: Multiplexed selectivity screening of anti-GPCR antibodies. Dahl L, Kotliar IB, Bendes A, Dodig-Crnkovic T, Fromm S, Elofsson A, Uhlen M, Sakmar TP, Schwenk JM. Sci Adv. 2023 May 3;9(18):eadf9297. doi: 10.1126/sciadv.adf9297. Epub 2023 May 3. PubMed 37134173.
Backbone
  Vector backbone: pcDNA 3.1 (+)
  Vector type: Mammalian Expression
Growth in bacteria
  Bacterial resistance: Ampicillin, 100 μg/mL
  Growth temperature: 37°C
  Growth strain: DH5alpha
  Copy number: High Copy
Gene/Insert
  Gene/Insert name: GPR119 (alt names: G protein-coupled receptor 18; GPR18, GPR55)
  Species: H. sapiens (human)
  Entrez Gene: GPR119 (a.k.a. GPCR2)
  Promoter: CMV, T7
  Tag / fusion protein: FLAG (N terminal on insert); 1D4 (C terminal on insert)
  Cloning method: Gibson Cloning
Terms and licenses: Academic/Nonprofit Terms; Industry Terms: Not Available to Industry
Depositor comments: Class: A, Family: Orphan. Ensembl ID: ENSG00000125245, Uniprot ID: Q14330
How to cite: GPR119-DuET was a gift from Thomas Sakmar (Addgene plasmid # 213259 ; http://n2t.net/addgene:213259 ; RRID:Addgene_213259)
